Addgene plasmid #143277: TFORF1446
Purpose: Lentiviral vector for overexpressing transcription factor ORFs with unique 24-bp barcodes. Barcodes facilitate identification of transcription factors in pooled screens.
Depositing lab: Feng Zhang. Depositing organization: Broad Institute. Publication: A transcription factor atlas of directed differentiation. Joung J, Ma S, Tay T, Geiger-Schuller KR, Kirchgatterer PC, Verdine VK, Guo B, Arias-Garcia MA, Allen WE, Singh A, Kuksenko O, Abudayyeh OO, Gootenberg JS, Fu Z, Macrae RK, Buenrostro JD, Regev A, Zhang F. Cell. 2023 Jan 5;186(1):209-229.e26. doi: 10.1016/j.cell.2022.11.026. PubMed 36608654.
Backbone
  Vector backbone: pLX_TRC317
  Backbone manufacturer: Broad Institute Genetic Perturbation Platform
  Backbone size w/o insert (bp): 8264
  Vector type: Mammalian Expression, Lentiviral
  Selectable markers: Puromycin
Growth in bacteria
  Bacterial resistance: Ampicillin, 100 μg/mL
  Growth temperature: 37°C
  Growth strain: NEB Stable
  Copy number: High Copy
Gene/Insert
  Gene/Insert name: GTF2H3
  Species: H. sapiens (human)
  Insert size (bp): 905
  Entrez Gene: GTF2H3 (a.k.a. BTF2, P34, TFB4, TFIIH)
  Promoter: EF1a
  Cloning method: Unknown
  Sequencing primers: 5′ GGGTGGAGACTGAAGTTAGGCCAG; 3′ CACATAGCGTAAAAGGAGCAACATAG
Terms and licenses: Academic/Nonprofit Terms; Industry Terms: Not Available to Industry
Depositor comments: NM_001271867,ENST00000228955 . The transcription factor ORF portion of this plasmid was synthesized by Genewiz. Please test multiple small colonies in case of plasmid recombination. To make this collection available in a timely manner, a portion of this collection was not fully sequenced by Addgene. If an Addgene verified full plasmid sequence is not available, please contact us prior to placing an order to request the full sequence.
How to cite: TFORF1446 was a gift from Feng Zhang (Addgene plasmid # 143277 ; http://n2t.net/addgene:143277 ; RRID:Addgene_143277)
