[The description below was written by a language model from this plasmid's Addgene catalogue record and pLannotate feature annotations shown in this document.]
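Description:
TFORF1446 is a lentiviral mammalian expression plasmid built on the pLX_TRC317 backbone and belongs to a barcoded library of human transcription factor open reading frames. It carries human GTF2H3, which encodes the p34 subunit of the TFIIH core complex involved in RNA polymerase II transcription initiation and nucleotide excision repair. In bacteria the plasmid is maintained through a high-copy ColE1/pUC-type origin and selected with ampicillin via β-lactamase. An f1 origin and leftover lac, T7 and T3 cloning-vector elements are also present. The depositor warns that recombination can occur, as is common with LTR-containing plasmids.

The viral portion follows a third-generation, self-inactivating design. An RSV promoter fused to a truncated HIV-1 5' LTR drives genomic RNA production in packaging cells. It is followed by the Ψ packaging signal with a partial gag sequence, the Rev response element for nuclear export, a cPPT/CTS, a WPRE that enhances transcript expression, and a ΔU3 3' LTR. Two cassettes sit within this frame. An SV40 early promoter drives puromycin N-acetyltransferase for selection of transduced cells, and the strong constitutive EF-1α promoter drives the GTF2H3 ORF. The annotated coding match is somewhat shorter than the stated 905 bp insert. The catalogue entry describes a unique 24-bp barcode, but the feature table does not annotate it. It may lie in the region between the ORF and the WPRE, where only a short U6-like fragment is flagged.

The construct is intended for stable overexpression of GTF2H3 after lentiviral transduction. It is especially suited to pooled screens, where barcode readout identifies which factor each cell received, as in studies of directed differentiation.
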