Features (pLannotate 1.2.2; 31 found; start..end, strand, type, name):
      5..231     +  promoter       RSV promoter: Rous sarcoma virus enhancer/promoter
    232..412     +  LTR            5' LTR (truncated): truncated 5' long terminal repeat (LTR) from HIV-1
    459..584     +  misc_feature   HIV-1 Ψ: packaging signal of human immunodeficiency virus type 1
    568..931     +  CDS            HIV-1 gag (fragment): gag protein from human immunodeficiency virus 1; gag
   1077..1310    +  misc_feature   RRE: The Rev response element (RRE) of HIV-1 allows for Rev-dependent mRNA export from the nucleus to the cytoplasm.
   1687..1713    +  CDS            Rev (fragment): human immunodeficiency virus 1 (HIV-1) Rev protein; rev; enhances nuclear export of unspliced and incompletely spliced viral mRNAs
   1720..1743    +  promoter       SV40 promoter (fragment): SV40 early promoter
   1744..1815    +  promoter       SV40 promoter (fragment): SV40 enhancer and early promoter
   1839..1974    +  rep_origin     SV40 ori: SV40 origin of replication
   2020..2616    +  CDS            PuroR (fragment): puromycin N-acetyltransferase; pac from Streptomyces; confers resistance to puromycin
   2665..2782    +  misc_feature   cPPT/CTS: central polypurine tract and central termination sequence of HIV-1
   2847..2913    +  CDS            small t antigen (fragment): SV40 (simian virus 40) small t antigen
   2920..4098    +  promoter       EF-1α promoter: strong constitutive promoter for human elongation factor EF-1α
   4109..4915    +  CDS            GTF2H3 (fragment): TF2H3_HUMAN - Experimental evidence at protein level: Swiss-Prot protein existence level 1. Component of the general transcription and DNA repair factor IIH (TFIIH) core complex, which is involved in general and transcription-coupled nucleotide excision repair (NER) of damaged DNA and, when complexed to CAK, in RNA transcription by RNA polymerase II. In NER, TFIIH acts by opening DNA around the lesion to allow the excision of the damaged oligonucleotide and its replacement by a new DNA fragment. In transcription, TFIIH has an essential role in transcription initiation. When the pre-initiation
   4931..4984    +  promoter       U6 promoter (fragment): RNA polymerase III promoter for human U6 snRNA
   5026..5614    +  misc_feature   WPRE: woodchuck hepatitis virus posttranscriptional regulatory element
   5665..5684    +  misc_feature   cPPT/CTS (fragment): central polypurine tract and central termination sequence of HIV-1
   5686..5919    +  LTR            3' LTR (ΔU3): self-inactivating 3' long terminal repeat (LTR) from HIV-1
   5997..6118    +  polyA_signal   SV40 poly(A) signal: SV40 polyadenylation signal
   6158..6293    +  rep_origin     SV40 ori: SV40 origin of replication
   6314..6332    -  promoter       T7 promoter: promoter for bacteriophage T7 RNA polymerase
   6340..6495    +  CDS            lacZα (fragment): LacZα fragment of β-galactosidase; lacZ fragment
   6500..6928    +  rep_origin     f1 ori (sequence partly withheld): f1 bacteriophage origin of replication; arrow indicates direction of (+) strand synthesis
   6981..7085    +  promoter       AmpR promoter: bla
   7086..7946    +  CDS            AmpR: β-lactamase; bla; confers resistance to ampicillin, carbenicillin, and related antibiotics
   8117..8705    +  rep_origin     ori: high-copy-number ColE1/pMB1/pBR322/pUC origin of replication
   8888..8980    +  CDS            lacI (fragment): lac repressor; lacI; The lac repressor binds to the lac operator to inhibit transcription in E. coli. This inhibition can be relieved by adding lactose or isopropyl-β-D-thiogalactopyranoside (IPTG).
   8993..9014    +  protein_bind   CAP binding site: CAP binding activates transcription in the presence of cAMP. E. coli catabolite activator protein
   9029..9059    +  promoter       lac promoter: promoter for the E. coli lac operon
   9067..9083    +  protein_bind   lac operator: The lac repressor binds to the lac operator to inhibit transcription in E. coli. This inhibition can be relieved by adding lactose or isopropyl-β-D-thiogalactopyranoside (IPTG). lac repressor encoded by lacI
   9128..9146    +  promoter       T3 promoter: promoter for bacteriophage T3 RNA polymerase
>Addgene plasmid #143277 | TFORF1446 | addgene full sequence | sequence record 396144 | Addgene NGS Result
TTAATGTAGTCTTATGCAATACTCTTGTAGTCTTGCAACATGGTAACGATGAGTTAGCAACATGCCTTAC
AAGGAGAGAAAAAGCACCGTGCATGCCGATTGGTGGAAGTAAGGTGGTACGATCGTGCCTTATTAGGAAG
GCAACAGACGGGTCTGACATGGATTGGACGAACCACTGAATTGCCGCATTGCAGAGATATTGTATTTAAG
TGCCTAGCTCGATACATAAACGGGTCTCTCTGGTTAGACCAGATCTGAGCCTGGGAGCTCTCTGGCTAAC
TAGGGAACCCACTGCTTAAGCCTCAATAAAGCTTGCCTTGAGTGCTTCAAGTAGTGTGTGCCCGTCTGTT
GTGTGACTCTGGTAACTAGAGATCCCTCAGACCCTTTTAGTCAGTGTGGAAAATCTCTAGCAGTGGCGCC
CGAACAGGGACTTGAAAGCGAAAGGGAAACCAGAGGAGCTCTCTCGACGCAGGACTCGGCTTGCTGAAGC
GCGCACGGCAAGAGGCGAGGGGCGGCGACTGGTGAGTACGCCAAAAATTTTGACTAGCGGAGGCTAGAAG
GAGAGAGATGGGTGCGAGAGCGTCAGTATTAAGCGGGGGAGAATTAGATCGCGATGGGAAAAAATTCGGT
TAAGGCCAGGGGGAAAGAAAAAATATAAATTAAAACATATAGTATGGGCAAGCAGGGAGCTAGAACGATT
CGCAGTTAATCCTGGCCTGTTAGAAACATCAGAAGGCTGTAGACAAATACTGGGACAGCTACAACCATCC
CTTCAGACAGGATCAGAAGAACTTAGATCATTATATAATACAGTAGCAACCCTCTATTGTGTGCATCAAA
GGATAGAGATAAAAGACACCAAGGAAGCTTTAGACAAGATAGAGGAAGAGCAAAACAAAAGTAAGACCAC
CGCACAGCAAGCGGCCGCTGATCTTCAGACCTGGAGGAGGAGATATGAGGGACAATTGGAGAAGTGAATT
ATATAAATATAAAGTAGTAAAAATTGAACCATTAGGAGTAGCACCCACCAAGGCAAAGAGAAGAGTGGTG
CAGAGAGAAAAAAGAGCAGTGGGAATAGGAGCTTTGTTCCTTGGGTTCTTGGGAGCAGCAGGAAGCACTA
TGGGCGCAGCGTCAATGACGCTGACGGTACAGGCCAGACAATTATTGTCTGGTATAGTGCAGCAGCAGAA
CAATTTGCTGAGGGCTATTGAGGCGCAACAGCATCTGTTGCAACTCACAGTCTGGGGCATCAAGCAGCTC
CAGGCAAGAATCCTGGCTGTGGAAAGATACCTAAAGGATCAACAGCTCCTGGGGATTTGGGGTTGCTCTG
GAAAACTCATTTGCACCACTGCTGTGCCTTGGAATGCTAGTTGGAGTAATAAATCTCTGGAACAGATTTG
GAATCACACGACCTGGATGGAGTGGGACAGAGAAATTAACAATTACACAAGCTTAATACACTCCTTAATT
GAAGAATCGCAAAACCAGCAAGAAAAGAATGAACAAGAATTATTGGAATTAGATAAATGGGCAAGTTTGT
GGAATTGGTTTAACATAACAAATTGGCTGTGGTATATAAAATTATTCATAATGATAGTAGGAGGCTTGGT
AGGTTTAAGAATAGTTTTTGCTGTACTTTCTATAGTGAATAGAGTTAGGCAGGGATATTCACCATTATCG
TTTCAGACCCACCTCCCAACCCCGAGGGGACCCATGCATTGCATCTCAATTAGTCAGCAACCAGGTGTGG
AAAGTCCCCAGGCTCCCCAGCAGGCAGAAGTATGCAAAGCATGCGTCTCAATTAGTCAGCAACCATAGTC
CCGCCCCTAACTCCGCCCATCCCGCCCCTAACTCCGCCCAGTTCCGCCCATTCTCCGCCCCATGGCTGAC
TAATTTTTTTTATTTATGCAGAGGCCGAGGCCGCCTCGGCCTCTGAGCTATTCCAGAAGTAGTGAGGAGG
CTTTTTTGGAGGCCTAGGCTTTTGCAAAAAGCTTTCTAGAGGTACCACCGGAGCTTACCATGACCGAGTA
CAAGCCCACGGTGCGCCTCGCCACCCGCGACGACGTCCCCAGGGCCGTACGCACCCTCGCCGCCGCGTTC
GCCGACTACCCCGCCACGCGCCACACCGTCGATCCGGACCGCCACATCGAGCGGGTCACCGAGCTGCAAG
AACTCTTCCTCACGCGCGTCGGGCTCGACATCGGCAAGGTGTGGGTCGCGGACGACGGCGCCGCCGTGGC
GGTCTGGACCACGCCGGAGAGCGTCGAAGCGGGGGCGGTGTTCGCCGAGATCGGCCCGCGCATGGCCGAG
TTGAGCGGTTCCCGGCTGGCCGCGCAGCAACAGATGGAAGGCCTCCTGGCGCCGCACCGGCCCAAGGAGC
CCGCGTGGTTCCTGGCCACCGTCGGCGTCTCGCCCGACCACCAGGGCAAGGGTCTGGGCAGCGCCGTCGT
GCTCCCCGGAGTGGAGGCGGCCGAGCGCGCCGGGGTGCCCGCCTTCCTGGAGACCTCCGCGCCCCGCAAC
CTCCCCTTCTACGAGCGGCTCGGCTTCACCGTCACCGCCGACGTCGAGGTGCCCGAAGGACCGCGCACCT
GGTGCATGACCCGCAAGCCCGGTGCCAGTTAACGAATTCTAGATCTTGAGACAAATGGCAGTATTCATCC
ACAATTTTAAAAGAAAAGGGGGGATTGGGGGGTACAGTGCAGGGGAAAGAATAGTAGACATAATAGCAAC
AGACATACAAACTAAAGAATTACAAAAACAAATTACAAAAATTCAAAATTTTCGGGTTTATTACAGGGAC
AGCAGAGATCCACTTTGGCGCCGGCTCGAGGCCTGCAGGTGCAAAGATGGATAAAGTTTTAAACAGAGAG
GAATCTTTGCAGCTAATGGACCTTCTAGGTCTTGAAAGGAGTGGGAATTGGCTCCGGTGCCCGTCAGTGG
GCAGAGCGCACATCGCCCACAGTCCCCGAGAAGTTGGGGGGAGGGGTCGGCAATTGAACCGGTGCCTAGA
GAAGGTGGCGCGGGGTAAACTGGGAAAGTGATGTCGTGTACTGGCTCCGCCTTTTTCCCGAGGGTGGGGG
AGAACCGTATATAAGTGCAGTAGTCGCCGTGAACGTTCTTTTTCGCAACGGGTTTGCCGCCAGAACACAG
GTAAGTGCCGTGTGTGGTTCCCGCGGGCCTGGCCTCTTTACGGGTTATGGCCCTTGCGTGCCTTGAATTA
CTTCCACCTGGCTGCAGTACGTGATTCTTGATCCCGAGCTTCGGGTTGGAAGTGGGTGGGAGAGTTCGAG
GCCTTGCGCTTAAGGAGCCCCTTCGCCTCGTGCTTGAGTTGAGGCCTGGCCTGGGCGCTGGGGCCGCCGC
GTGCGAATCTGGTGGCACCTTCGCGCCTGTCTCGCTGCTTTCGATAAGTCTCTAGCCATTTAAAATTTTT
GATGACCTGCTGCGACGCTTTTTTTCTGGCAAGATAGTCTTGTAAATGCGGGCCAAGATCTGCACACTGG
TATTTCGGTTTTTGGGGCCGCGGGCGGCGACGGGGCCCGTGCGTCCCAGCGCACATGTTCGGCGAGGCGG
GGCCTGCGAGCGCGGCCACCGAGAATCGGACGGGGGTAGTCTCAAGCTGGCCGGCCTGCTCTGGTGCCTG
GCCTCGCGCCGCCGTGTATCGCCCCGCCCTGGGCGGCAAGGCTGGCCCGGTCGGCACCAGTTGCGTGAGC
GGAAAGATGGCCGCTTCCCGGCCCTGCTGCAGGGAGCTCAAAATGGAGGACGCGGCGCTCGGGAGAGCGG
GCGGGTGAGTCACCCACACAAAGGAAAAGGGCCTTTCCGTCCTCAGCCGTCGCTTCATGTGACTCCACGG
AGTACCGGGCGCCGTCCAGGCACCTCGATTAGTTCTCGAGCTTTTGGAGTACGTCGTCTTTAGGTTGGGG
GGAGGGGTTTTATGCGATGGAGTTTCCCCACACTGAGTGGGTGGAGACTGAAGTTAGGCCAGCTTGGCAC
TTGATGTAATTCTCCTTGGAATTTGCCCTTTTTGAGTTTGGATCTTGGTTCATTCTCAAGCCTCAGACAG
TGGTTCAAAGTTTTTTTCTTCCATTTCAGGTGTCGTGAGGCTAGCACCGCCACCATGGTGCTGGGAAATT
CGCATTTATTCATGAATCGTTCCAACAAACTTGCTGTGATAGCAAGTCACATTCAAGAAAGCCGATTCTT
ATATCCTGGAAAGAATGGCAGACTTGGAGACTTCTTCGGAGACCCTGGCAACCCTCCTGAATTTAATCCC
TCTGGGAGTAAAGATGGAAAATACGAACTTTTAACCTCAGCAAATGAAGTTATTGTTGAAGAGATTAAAG
ATCTAATGACCAAAAGTGACATAAAGGGTCAACATACAGAAACTTTGCTGGCAGGATCCCTGGCCAAAGC
CCTTTGCTACATTCATAGAATGAACAAGGAAGTTAAAGACAATCAGGAAATGAAATCAAGGATATTGGTG
ATTAAGGCTGCAGAAGACAGTGCGTTGCAGTATATGAACTTCATGAATGTCATCTTTGCAGCACAGAAAC
AGAATATTTTGATTGATGCCTGTGTTTTAGACTCCGACTCAGGGCTCCTCCAACAGGCTTGTGACATCAC
GGGAGGACTGTACCTGAAGGTGCCTCAGATGCCTTCTCTTCTGCAGTATTTGCTGTGGGTGTTTCTTCCC
GATCAAGATCAGAGATCTCAGTTAATCCTCCCACCCCCAGTTCATGTTGACTACAGGGCTGCTTGCTTCT
GTCATCGAAATCTCATTGAAATTGGTTATGTCTGTTCTGTGTGTTTGTCAATATTCTGCAATTTCAGCCC
CATTTGTACTACGTGCGAGACAGCCTTTAAAATTTCTCTGCCTCCAGTGCTGAAAGCCAAGAAAAAGAAA
CTGAAAGTGTCTGCCTAGTAATGAACTAGTCCGTAACTTGAAAGTATTTCGATTTCTTGGCTTTATATAT
CTTGTGGAAAGGACGAGGAGAAGTCGTTTAGCGGCCTACAACGCGTTAAGTCGACAATCAACCTCTGGAT
TACAAAATTTGTGAAAGATTGACTGGTATTCTTAACTATGTTGCTCCTTTTACGCTATGTGGATACGCTG
CTTTAATGCCTTTGTATCATGCTATTGCTTCCCGTATGGCTTTCATTTTCTCCTCCTTGTATAAATCCTG
GTTGCTGTCTCTTTATGAGGAGTTGTGGCCCGTTGTCAGGCAACGTGGCGTGGTGTGCACTGTGTTTGCT
GACGCAACCCCCACTGGTTGGGGCATTGCCACCACCTGTCAGCTCCTTTCCGGGACTTTCGCTTTCCCCC
TCCCTATTGCCACGGCGGAACTCATCGCCGCCTGCCTTGCCCGCTGCTGGACAGGGGCTCGGCTGTTGGG
CACTGACAATTCCGTGGTGTTGTCGGGGAAATCATCGTCCTTTCCTTGGCTGCTCGCCTGTGTTGCCACC
TGGATTCTGCGCGGGACGTCCTTCTGCTACGTCCCTTCGGCCCTCAATCCAGCGGACCTTCCTTCCCGCG
GCCTGCTGCCGGCTCTGCGGCCTCTTCCGCGTCTTCGCCTTCGCCCTCAGACGAGTCGGATCTCCCTTTG
GGCCGCCTCCCCGCGTCGACTTTAAGACCAATGACTTACAAGGCAGCTGTAGATCTTAGCCACTTTTTAA
AAGAAAAGGGGGGACTGGAAGGGCTAATTCACTCCCAACGAAGACAAGATCTGCTTTTTGCTTGTACTGG
GTCTCTCTGGTTAGACCAGATCTGAGCCTGGGAGCTCTCTGGCTAACTAGGGAACCCACTGCTTAAGCCT
CAATAAAGCTTGCCTTGAGTGCTTCAAGTAGTGTGTGCCCGTCTGTTGTGTGACTCTGGTAACTAGAGAT
CCCTCAGACCCTTTTAGTCAGTGTGGAAAATCTCTAGCAGTACGTATAGTAGTTCATGTCATCTTATTAT
TCAGTATTTATAACTTGCAAAGAAATGAATATCAGAGAGTGAGAGGAACTTGTTTATTGCAGCTTATAAT
GGTTACAAATAAAGCAATAGCATCACAAATTTCACAAATAAAGCATTTTTTTCACTGCATTCTAGTTGTG
GTTTGTCCAAACTCATCAATGTATCTTATCATGTCTGGCTCTAGCTATCCCGCCCCTAACTCCGCCCATC
CCGCCCCTAACTCCGCCCAGTTCCGCCCATTCTCCGCCCCATGGCTGACTAATTTTTTTTATTTATGCAG
AGGCCGAGGCCGCCTCGGCCTCTGAGCTATTCCAGAAGTAGTGAGGAGGCTTTTTTGGAGGCCTAGGGAC
GTACCCAATTCGCCCTATAGTGAGTCGTATTACGCGCGCTCACTGGCCGTCGTTTTACAACGTCGTGACT
GGGAAAACCCTGGCGTTACCCAACTTAATCGCCTTGCAGCACATCCCCCTTTCGCCAGCTGGCGTAATAG
CGAAGAGGCCCGCACCGATCGCCCTTCCCAACAGTTGCGCAGCCTGAATGGCGAATGGG
[124 nt withheld, positions 6500-6623]
C
[91 nt withheld, positions 6625-6715]
A
[49 nt withheld, positions 6717-6765]
CCTTTGACGTTGGAGTCCACGTTCTTT
[37 nt withheld, positions 6793-6829]
ACCCTATCTCGGTCTATTCTTTTGATTTATAAGGGATTTTGCCGATTTCGGCCTATTGGTTAAAAAATGA
GCTGATTTAACAAAAATTTAACGCGAATTTTAACAAAATATTAACGCTTACAATTTAGGTGGCACTTTTC
GGGGAAATGTGCGCGGAACCCCTATTTGTTTATTTTTCTAAATACATTCAAATATGTATCCGCTCATGAG
ACAATAACCCTGATAAATGCTTCAATAATATTGAAAAAGGAAGAGTATGAGTATTCAACATTTCCGTGTC
GCCCTTATTCCCTTTTTTGCGGCATTTTGCCTTCCTGTTTTTGCTCACCCAGAAACGCTGGTGAAAGTAA
AAGATGCTGAAGATCAGTTGGGTGCACGAGTGGGTTACATCGAACTGGATCTCAACAGCGGTAAGATCCT
TGAGAGTTTTCGCCCCGAAGAACGTTTTCCAATGATGAGCACTTTTAAAGTTCTGCTATGTGGCGCGGTA
TTATCCCGTATTGACGCCGGGCAAGAGCAACTCGGTCGCCGCATACACTATTCTCAGAATGACTTGGTTG
AGTACTCACCAGTCACAGAAAAGCATCTTACGGATGGCATGACAGTAAGAGAATTATGCAGTGCTGCCAT
AACCATGAGTGATAACACTGCGGCCAACTTACTTCTGACAACGATCGGAGGACCGAAGGAGCTAACCGCT
TTTTTGCACAACATGGGGGATCATGTAACTCGCCTTGATCGTTGGGAACCGGAGCTGAATGAAGCCATAC
CAAACGACGAGCGTGACACCACGATGCCTGTAGCAATGGCAACAACGTTGCGCAAACTATTAACTGGCGA
ACTACTTACTCTAGCTTCCCGGCAACAATTAATAGACTGGATGGAGGCGGATAAAGTTGCAGGACCACTT
CTGCGCTCGGCCCTTCCGGCTGGCTGGTTTATTGCTGATAAATCTGGAGCCGGTGAGCGTGGGTCTCGCG
GTATCATTGCAGCACTGGGGCCAGATGGTAAGCCCTCCCGTATCGTAGTTATCTACACGACGGGGAGTCA
GGCAACTATGGATGAACGAAATAGACAGATCGCTGAGATAGGTGCCTCACTGATTAAGCATTGGTAACTG
TCAGACCAAGTTTACTCATATATACTTTAGATTGATTTAAAACTTCATTTTTAATTTAAAAGGATCTAGG
TGAAGATCCTTTTTGATAATCTCATGACCAAAATCCCTTAACGTGAGTTTTCGTTCCACTGAGCGTCAGA
CCCCGTAGAAAAGATCAAAGGATCTTCTTGAGATCCTTTTTTTCTGCGCGTAATCTGCTGCTTGCAAACA
AAAAAACCACCGCTACCAGCGGTGGTTTGTTTGCCGGATCAAGAGCTACCAACTCTTTTTCCGAAGGTAA
CTGGCTTCAGCAGAGCGCAGATACCAAATACTGTTCTTCTAGTGTAGCCGTAGTTAGGCCACCACTTCAA
GAACTCTGTAGCACCGCCTACATACCTCGCTCTGCTAATCCTGTTACCAGTGGCTGCTGCCAGTGGCGAT
AAGTCGTGTCTTACCGGGTTGGACTCAAGACGATAGTTACCGGATAAGGCGCAGCGGTCGGGCTGAACGG
GGGGTTCGTGCACACAGCCCAGCTTGGAGCGAACGACCTACACCGAACTGAGATACCTACAGCGTGAGCT
ATGAGAAAGCGCCACGCTTCCCGAAGGGAGAAAGGCGGACAGGTATCCGGTAAGCGGCAGGGTCGGAACA
GGAGAGCGCACGAGGGAGCTTCCAGGGGGAAACGCCTGGTATCTTTATAGTCCTGTCGGGTTTCGCCACC
TCTGACTTGAGCGTCGATTTTTGTGATGCTCGTCAGGGGGGCGGAGCCTATGGAAAAACGCCAGCAACGC
GGCCTTTTTACGGTTCCTGGCCTTTTGCTGGCCTTTTGCTCACATGTTCTTTCCTGCGTTATCCCCTGAT
TCTGTGGATAACCGTATTACCGCCTTTGAGTGAGCTGATACCGCTCGCCGCAGCCGAACGACCGAGCGCA
GCGAGTCAGTGAGCGAGGAAGCGGAAGAGCGCCCAATACGCAAACCGCCTCTCCCCGCGCGTTGGCCGAT
TCATTAATGCAGCTGGCACGACAGGTTTCCCGACTGGAAAGCGGGCAGTGAGCGCAACGCAATTAATGTG
AGTTAGCTCACTCATTAGGCACCCCAGGCTTTACACTTTATGCTTCCGGCTCGTATGTTGTGTGGAATTG
TGAGCGGATAACAATTTCACACAGGAAACAGCTATGACCATGATTACGCCAAGCGCGCAATTAACCCTCA
CTAAAGGGAACAAAAGCTGGAGCTGCAAGC
