>Addgene plasmid #143277 | TFORF1446 | depositor partial sequence | sequence record 281969 | Insert
ACCGCCACCATGGTGCTGGGAAATTCGCATTTATTCATGAATCGTTCCAACAAACTTGCTGTGATAGCAA
GTCACATTCAAGAAAGCCGATTCTTATATCCTGGAAAGAATGGCAGACTTGGAGACTTCTTCGGAGACCC
TGGCAACCCTCCTGAATTTAATCCCTCTGGGAGTAAAGATGGAAAATACGAACTTTTAACCTCAGCAAAT
GAAGTTATTGTTGAAGAGATTAAAGATCTAATGACCAAAAGTGACATAAAGGGTCAACATACAGAAACTT
TGCTGGCAGGATCCCTGGCCAAAGCCCTTTGCTACATTCATAGAATGAACAAGGAAGTTAAAGACAATCA
GGAAATGAAATCAAGGATATTGGTGATTAAGGCTGCAGAAGACAGTGCGTTGCAGTATATGAACTTCATG
AATGTCATCTTTGCAGCACAGAAACAGAATATTTTGATTGATGCCTGTGTTTTAGACTCCGACTCAGGGC
TCCTCCAACAGGCTTGTGACATCACGGGAGGACTGTACCTGAAGGTGCCTCAGATGCCTTCTCTTCTGCA
GTATTTGCTGTGGGTGTTTCTTCCCGATCAAGATCAGAGATCTCAGTTAATCCTCCCACCCCCAGTTCAT
GTTGACTACAGGGCTGCTTGCTTCTGTCATCGAAATCTCATTGAAATTGGTTATGTCTGTTCTGTGTGTT
TGTCAATATTCTGCAATTTCAGCCCCATTTGTACTACGTGCGAGACAGCCTTTAAAATTTCTCTGCCTCC
AGTGCTGAAAGCCAAGAAAAAGAAACTGAAAGTGTCTGCCTAGTAATGAACTAGTCCGTAACTTGAAAGT
ATTTCGATTTCTTGGCTTTATATATCTTGTGGAAAGGACGAGGAGAAGTCGTTTAGCGGCCTACA
