>Addgene plasmid #143277 | TFORF1446 | depositor partial sequence | sequence record 281970 | Barcode
GGAGAAGTCGTTTAGCGGCCTACA
